>Addgene plasmid #25799 | pGL3-PMT-miR-34a | depositor partial sequence | sequence record 12102 | Author sequence
GATCTCGCGGGCCCAGTTCGGAGTCCTGCAAACTGTGAGTGTGCGAGGAGGGCTTGTTTCTGATGAAACC
ATTTCTGTCCCGTAACAACCCTGAGGGCAGAAACCCTTACAAAAGGAGCCACCGAGAGATTTGCTGTCCG
CTTGATACTGGGGCACGGTGGTCCTGGGGGCAGCTTGTCCCGGAAGGGCGCGGGGCGCACTGGCTGGGAT
CTATAATGGTTGGGGCAGGAGGGTGGGTGGGGAGCCCCTTCTCCATGGCGGCGGGAGGTCTTCGGCGCTG
CCCCTGCCCGCGCCTCCCTGCCCACCCCAAGGGCGCCCGACCGTGCGCGCAGGGCAGCGTGGAAAGGGTG
GGAAATGCAGGGAGCGCGCCTTGGGGGCTGCCCCATGCTCCCCCCTGTAGCTCCGCGCTCAGGACCCGCG
TCCGACTTTGCGTCTCTGGGAACCTTTAAGGCCGGTGAGGGGGGCTGAGCCGCGGCCCCTCGGCTGAGCC
AAGCCCTGCCCCACGCAAGGTCCCCAGCCTGGCGCACCCGGCTCCCCAGCGCCGCGCGCCGGCCATGTCC
CTTCCCACCCCAGCCCCCCGGGACCCGAGAGCCGTGCGGGGCCGAGCCTCGTGCCCCGAGGCACGCCGAG
CCAAGTCACCCCTGCAGCCCGCGGCGCCGGAACTTGGGGGCGCAGTGAGTGGGGGCAGGGCGCCGGGCCG
GCGGGCGGTGGCCGTGGCTGGGTGCCGGTTCCTGGCTTTAGAAGTCCTTTCGCATCTTGTTGAATCCGGG
GCTGCATTGGCCCTCCGAGCTCTCCGGACTGGCAACGTCGCAGAGACAACAGGTCCTGACCCGGGACAGA
CCCCACACCCGCGTCCAGGACGTGGGTTTCTTCCCTCTTCCAGGCGAGAGGCCCTCGGACTGGGCGTCGC
GGCGAGCCCCCCGTGGTTTCTGTTTGCTTTTGTACGGTCCCCCTTCCCCCCACCACCCTGTCCCGGCCCC
ACCCGGGCCTTGGTCCCACCGCGAAGGGGCGAGGAGTCCCCGGAAGGGTCGCGATGGCCGGGGAGTCCGG
GACCTCGGCTCTGGGTAGGCGCGCCCCGCGACCCAGCGGCGGCGTGGGCGAGGGGCGCTGCGCAAACTAC
GCGCTCTCGCTGGGGAAACGCCAGCCCAGGCGGGCGGCGGCGGTGAAGGGGATGAGGACCAGGACCCCGT
GCCCGGCGGGACTGGCCCCGCACCCCACGCCGCCCCCCTGCGGTGCGCACCGCATCTGCGCCCTAGGCCG
AGGCCAGGCTCCGACCCCTCCCCCGCACCGACGTGATTCGGATCGCGCGGTGCTGGCGCCGCCTTCATGC
GCCCTGCCTGGCCCCCACCTGGTCCTCTTTCCTTTTCAGGTGGAGGAGATGCCGCTGTCCCGTCGGTCTG
GGGACAGCCCAGCTCCCCGGATCCCGGGCTGGAGAGACGCGTCGCGGCCCCGGGGCCTGGTGGCACGAGC
AGGAAGGAGGACCCGGCGGCGGGCTCTGCCTGGGCTTGCCTGGGCTTGTTCCGAGCCGGGCTGCTTCTCG
GTGACCACGCAGATCGGGGGCATTTGGAGATTTTGCGGGAGTCCTGCAGCCAAGCTCCGGGGCAGGAGAG
GCCTGGAAGCCTGCACTACCTGCTCGCCCCGTCCCAGCATGCACCCAGGTAAACGCTTGTGTTTCTCAGT
CCGTGCGAAAGTTTGCAAAGAAGGAGGCGGGAACTAGACCAACAACTTTAATAATCATAGTCATAATAAT
GAAAACCCTGTTCAATTGTGTAGCCTCCGTAAGGGGAAGAATTTCCAAGAAGCAACAAAATGTTCTTTGA
TTTCATAATCTCTGGGGAGAAAGGATTCCTTTTTTGGGGTTTTGCTCGGCTAGTTCTTTCTTCCCTCCTC
TATCTCCAGCGTGGGGCGAGGAAGGCCGACTGGTTCATGGGTGGCAAATGGGGACCCTGGCTCTCTTGCG
CTGCTGGCCACGGTGATATTGCAGCAAATGCTCAACCTCCCCAGTTCCTCTCCTCACCTTG
