>Addgene plasmid #25799 | pGL3-PMT-miR-34a | addgene partial sequence | sequence record 31815 | 25799 with LucNrev
GGCCTTTCTTTATGTTTTTGGCGTCTTCCATGGTGGCTTTACCAACAGTACCGGAATGCCAAGCTGATCT
CGAGCAAGGTGAGGAGAGGAACTGGGGAGGTTGAGCATTTGCTGCAATATCACCGTGGCCAGCAGCGCAA
GAGAGCCAGGGTCCCCATTTGCCACCCATGAACCAGTCGGCCTTCCTCGCCCCACGCTGGAGATAGAGGA
GGGAAGAAAGAACTAGCCGAGCAAAACCCCAAAAAAGGAATCCTTTCTCCCCAGAGATTATGAAATCAAA
GAACATTTTGTTGCTTCTTGGAAATTCTTCCCCTTACGGAGGCTACACAATTGAACAGGGTTTTCATTAT
TATGACTATGATTATTAAAGTTGTTGGTCTAGTTCCCGCCTCCTTCTTTGCAAACTTTCGCACGGACTGA
GAAACACAAGCGTTTACCTGGGTGCATGCTGGGACGGGGCGAGCAGGTAGTGCAGGCTTCCAGGCCTCTC
CTGCCCCGGAGCTTGGCTGCAGGACTCCCGCAAAATCTCCAAATGCCCCCGATCTGCGTGGTCACCGAGA
AGCAGCCCGGCTCGGAACAAGCCCAGGCAAGCCCAGGCAGAGCCCGCCGCCGGGTCCTCCTTCCTGCTCG
TGCCACCAGGCCCCGGGGCCGCGACGCGTCTCTCCAGCCCGGGATCCGGGGAGCTGGGCTGTCCCCAGAC
CGACGGGACAGCGGCATCTCCTCCACTTG
