[The description below was written by a language model from this plasmid's Addgene catalogue record.]
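Description:
pGL3-PMT-miR-34a is a promoter-reporter plasmid built on pGL3-Basic, a promoterless firefly luciferase vector of about 4.8 kb used for transient transfection of mammalian cells. It is propagated in E. coli as a high-copy plasmid under ampicillin selection. No feature table accompanies the record, so the individual backbone elements (origin, polyadenylation signals and so on) are not itemised here.

The insert is a fragment of about 2 kb from the promoter region of human miR-34a, the region upstream of the pri-miR-34a transcript. It was cloned between the NheI and XhoI sites of the multiple cloning site, and both sites were retained. The depositor notes that this promoter sequence corresponds to one described in an earlier published study of miR-34a. Because pGL3-Basic has no eukaryotic promoter or enhancer of its own, luciferase expression depends on the inserted fragment, and light output reports the transcriptional activity of the miR-34a promoter. The catalogue lists luciferase as a C-terminal "tag" on the insert. This is best read as the reporter gene lying downstream of the promoter, not as a protein fusion, since the insert is regulatory rather than coding sequence.

The construct suits luciferase assays of how the miR-34a promoter responds to stimuli, transcription factors or differentiation cues. The associated publication concerns the contribution of miR-34a to megakaryocytic differentiation of K562 cells independently of p53, which suggests the plasmid was used to study miR-34a transcriptional regulation in that setting. The record does not describe the specific experiments.
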