Addgene plasmid #25799: pGL3-PMT-miR-34a
Depositing lab: Judy Lieberman. Depositing organization: Boston Children's Hospital. Publication: miR-34a contributes to megakaryocytic differentiation of K562 cells independently of p53. Navarro F, Gutman D, Meire E, Caceres M, Rigoutsos I, Bentwich Z, Lieberman J. Blood. 2009 Sep 3. 114(10):2181-92. 10.1182/blood-2009-02-205062 PubMed 19584398.
Backbone
  Vector backbone: pGL3-Basic
  Backbone manufacturer: promega
  Backbone size w/o insert (bp): 4818
  Vector type: Mammalian Expression, Luciferase
Growth in bacteria
  Bacterial resistance: Ampicillin, 100 μg/mL
  Growth temperature: 37°C
  Growth strain: DH5alpha
  Copy number: High Copy
Gene/Insert
  Gene/Insert name: hsa-miR-34a promoter (alt name: pri-miR34a)
  Insert size (bp): 2021
  GenBank ID: DB286351
  Tag / fusion protein: luciferase (C terminal on insert)
  Cloning method: Restriction Enzyme; 5′ cloning site NheI (not destroyed); 3′ cloning site XhoI (not destroyed)
  Sequencing primers: 5′ n/a
Terms and licenses: Academic/Nonprofit Terms; Industry Terms: Not Available to Industry
Depositor comments: The sequence of the promoter region of miR-34a corresponds to the one described by Raver-Shapira et al. Mol Cell. 2007;26:731–743.
How to cite: pGL3-PMT-miR-34a was a gift from Judy Lieberman (Addgene plasmid # 25799 ; http://n2t.net/addgene:25799 ; RRID:Addgene_25799)
